>Addgene plasmid #45217 | untargeted Plk1 FRET sensor Myt1 substrate | depositor full sequence | sequence record 62968 | untargeted Plk1 FRET sensor Myt1 substrate sequence 7347 bps
GACGGATCGGGAGATCTCCCGATCCCCTATGGTGCACTCTCAGTACAATCTGCTCTGATGCCGCATAGTT
AAGCCAGTATCTGCTCCCTGCTTGTGTGTTGGAGGTCGCTGAGTAGTGCGCGAGCAAAATTTAAGCTACA
ACAAGGCAAGGCTTGACCGACAATTGCATGAAGAATCTGCTTAGGGTTAGGCGTTTTGCGCTGCTTCGCG
ATGTACGGGCCAGATATACGCGTTGACATTGATTATTGACTAGTTATTAATAGTAATCAATTACGGGGTC
ATTAGTTCATAGCCCATATATGGAGTTCCGCGTTACATAACTTACGGTAAATGGCCCGCCTGGCTGACCG
CCCAACGACCCCCGCCCATTGACGTCAATAATGACGTATGTTCCCATAGTAACGCCAATAGGGACTTTCC
ATTGACGTCAATGGGTGGAGTATTTACGGTAAACTGCCCACTTGGCAGTACATCAAGTGTATCATATGCC
AAGTACGCCCCCTATTGACGTCAATGACGGTAAATGGCCCGCCTGGCATTATGCCCAGTACATGACCTTA
TGGGACTTTCCTACTTGGCAGTACATCTACGTATTAGTCATCGCTATTACCATGGTGATGCGGTTTTGGC
AGTACATCAATGGGCGTGGATAGCGGTTTGACTCACGGGGATTTCCAAGTCTCCACCCCATTGACGTCAA
TGGGAGTTTGTTTTGGCACCAAAATCAACGGGACTTTCCAAAATGTCGTAACAACTCCGCCCCATTGACG
CAAATGGGCGGTAGGCGTGTACGGTGGGAGGTCTATATAAGCAGAGCTCTCTGGCTAACTAGAGAACCCA
CTGCTTACTGGCTTATCGAAATTAATACGACTCACTATAGGGAGACCCAAGCTTCGCCACCATGGTGAGC
AAGGGCGAGGAGCTGTTCGGCGGGATCGTGCCCATCCTGGTCGAGCTGGAGGGCGACGTAAACGGCCACA
GGTTCAGCGTGTCCGGCGAGGGCGAGGGCGATGCCACCTACGGCAAGCTGACCCTGAAGTTCATCTGCAC
CACCGGCAAGCTGCCCGTGCCCTGGCCCACCCTCGTGACCACCCTGACCTGGGGCGTGCAGTGCTTCAGC
CGCTACCCCGACCACATGAAGCAGCACGACTTCTTCAAGTCCGTCATGCCCGAAGGCTACGTCCAGGAGC
GTACCATCTTCTTCAAGGACGACGGCAACTACAAGACCCGCGCCGAGGTGAAGTTCGAGGGCGACACCCT
GGTGAACCGCATCGAGCTGAAGGGCATCGACTTCAAGGAGGACGGCAACATCCTGGGGCACAAGCTGGAG
TACAACTACATCAGCCACAACGTCTATATCACCGCCGACAAGCAGAAGAACGGCATCAAGGCCCACTTCA
AGGCCCGCCACAACATCACGGACGGCAGCGTGCAGCTCGCCGACCACTACCAGCAGAACACCCCCATCGG
CGACGGCCCCGTGATCCTGCCCGACAACCACTACCTGAGCACCCAGTCCAAGCTGAGCAAAGACCCCAAC
GAGAAGCGCGATCACATGGTCCTGCTGGAGTTCGTGACCGCCGCCGGGATCACTCACGGCATGGACGAGC
TGTACAAGGCTGGTACCAAGGGTAATGGTAGGTTTTTAACTTTAAAACCATTGCCTGACAGCATTATTCA
AGAAAGCCTGGAGATTCAGCAAGGTGTGAATCCATTTTTCATTGGTAGATCCGAGGATTGCAATTGTAAA
ATTGAAGACAGTAGGTTGTCTCGAGTTCATTGCTTCATTTTCAAAAAGAGGCATGCTGTAGGCAAAAGCA
TGTATGAATCTCCGGCACAAGGTTTAGATGATATTTGGTATTGCCACACCGGAACTAACGTGAGCTATTT
AAATAATAACCGCATGATACAGGGTACGAAATTCCTTTTACAAGACGGAGATGAAATCAAGATCATTTGG
GATAAAAACAATAAATTTGTCATTGGCTTTAAAGTGGAAATTAACGATACTACAGGTCTGTTTAACGAGG
GATTAGGTATGTTACAAGAACAAAGAGTAGTACTTAAGCAAACAGCCGAAGAAAAAGATTTGGTGAAAAA
GTTAGGAGGATCCGGCGGCCTGCTTCTAGACTCCACCCTGTCCATCAACTGGGACGGCGGCTCCGGAGGA
GTGAGCAAGGGCGAGGAGCTGTTCACCGGGGTGGTGCCCATCCTGGTCGAGCTGGACGGCGACGTAAACG
GCCACAAGTTCAGCGTGTCCGGCGAGGGCGAGGGCGATGCCACCTACGGCAAGCTGACCCTGAAGCTGCT
CTGCACCACCGGCAAGCTGCCCGTGCCCTGGCCCACCCTCGTGACCACCCTGGGCTACGGCCTGCAGTGC
TTCGCCCGCTACCCCGACCACATGAAGCAGCACGACTTCTTCAAGTCCGCCATGCCCGAAGGCTACGTCC
AGGAGCGCACCATCTTCTTCAAGGACGACGGCAACTACAAGACCCGCGCCGAGGTGAAGTTCGAGGGCGA
CACCCTGGTGAACCGCATCGAGCTGAAGGGCATCGACTTCAAGGAGGACGGCAACATCCTGGGGCACAAG
CTGGAGTACAACTACAACAGCCACAACGTCTATATCACCGCCGACAAGCAGAAGAACGGCATCAAGGCCA
ACTTCAAGATCCGCCACAACATCGAGGACGGCGGCGTGCAGCTCGCCGACCACTACCAGCAGAACACCCC
CATCGGCGACGGCCCCGTGCTGCTGCCCGACAACCACTACCTGAGCTACCAGTCCGCCCTGTTCAAAGAC
CCCAACGAGAAGCGCGATCACATGGTCCTGCTGGAGTTCCTGACCGCCGCCGGGATCACTGAAGGCATGA
ACGAGCTGTACAAGTAATCTAGAGGGCCCTATTCTATAGTGTCACCTAAATGCTAGAGCTCGCTGATCAG
CCTCGACTGTGCCTTCTAGTTGCCAGCCATCTGTTGTTTGCCCCTCCCCCGTGCCTTCCTTGACCCTGGA
AGGTGCCACTCCCACTGTCCTTTCCTAATAAAATGAGGAAATTGCATCGCATTGTCTGAGTAGGTGTCAT
TCTATTCTGGGGGGTGGGGTGGGGCAGGACAGCAAGGGGGAGGATTGGGAAGACAATAGCAGGCATGCTG
GGGATGCGGTGGGCTCTATGGCTTCTGAGGCGGAAAGAACCAGCTGGGGCTCTAGGGGGTATCCCC
[124 nt withheld, positions 3217-3340]
C
[91 nt withheld, positions 3342-3432]
A
[49 nt withheld, positions 3434-3482]
CCTTTGACGTTGGAGTCCACGTTCTTT
[37 nt withheld, positions 3510-3546]
ACCCTATCTCGGTCTATTCTTTTGATTTATAAGGGATTTTGCCGATTTCGGCCTATTGGTTAAAAAATGA
GCTGATTTAACAAAAATTTAACGCGAATTAATTCTGTGGAATGTGTGTCAGTTAGGGTGTGGAAAGTCCC
CAGGCTCCCCAGCAGGCAGAAGTATGCAAAGCATGCATCTCAATTAGTCAGCAACCAGGTGTGGAAAGTC
CCCAGGCTCCCCAGCAGGCAGAAGTATGCAAAGCATGCATCTCAATTAGTCAGCAACCATAGTCCCGCCC
CTAACTCCGCCCATCCCGCCCCTAACTCCGCCCAGTTCCGCCCATTCTCCGCCCCATGGCTGACTAATTT
TTTTTATTTATGCAGAGGCCGAGGCCGCCTCTGCCTCTGAGCTATTCCAGAAGTAGTGAGGAGGCTTTTT
TGGAGGCCTAGGCTTTTGCAAAAAGCTCCCGGGAGCTTGTATATCCATTTTCGGATCTGATCAAGAGACA
GGATGAGGATCGTTTCGCATGATTGAACAAGATGGATTGCACGCAGGTTCTCCGGCCGCTTGGGTGGAGA
GGCTATTCGGCTATGACTGGGCACAACAGACAATCGGCTGCTCTGATGCCGCCGTGTTCCGGCTGTCAGC
GCAGGGGCGCCCGGTTCTTTTTGTCAAGACCGACCTGTCCGGTGCCCTGAATGAACTGCAGGACGAGGCA
GCGCGGCTATCGTGGCTGGCCACGACGGGCGTTCCTTGCGCAGCTGTGCTCGACGTTGTCACTGAAGCGG
GAAGGGACTGGCTGCTATTGGGCGAAGTGCCGGGGCAGGATCTCCTGTCATCTCACCTTGCTCCTGCCGA
GAAAGTATCCATCATGGCTGATGCAATGCGGCGGCTGCATACGCTTGATCCGGCTACCTGCCCATTCGAC
CACCAAGCGAAACATCGCATCGAGCGAGCACGTACTCGGATGGAAGCCGGTCTTGTCGATCAGGATGATC
TGGACGAAGAGCATCAGGGGCTCGCGCCAGCCGAACTGTTCGCCAGGCTCAAGGCGCGCATGCCCGACGG
CGAGGATCTCGTCGTGACCCATGGCGATGCCTGCTTGCCGAATATCATGGTGGAAAATGGCCGCTTTTCT
GGATTCATCGACTGTGGCCGGCTGGGTGTGGCGGACCGCTATCAGGACATAGCGTTGGCTACCCGTGATA
TTGCTGAAGAGCTTGGCGGCGAATGGGCTGACCGCTTCCTCGTGCTTTACGGTATCGCCGCTCCCGATTC
GCAGCGCATCGCCTTCTATCGCCTTCTTGACGAGTTCTTCTGAGCGGGACTCTGGGGTTCGAAATGACCG
ACCAAGCGACGCCCAACCTGCCATCACGAGATTTCGATTCCACCGCCGCCTTCTATGAAAGGTTGGGCTT
CGGAATCGTTTTCCGGGACGCCGGCTGGATGATCCTCCAGCGCGGGGATCTCATGCTGGAGTTCTTCGCC
CACCCCAACTTGTTTATTGCAGCTTATAATGGTTACAAATAAAGCAATAGCATCACAAATTTCACAAATA
AAGCATTTTTTTCACTGCATTCTAGTTGTGGTTTGTCCAAACTCATCAATGTATCTTATCATGTCTGTAT
ACCGTCGACCTCTAGCTAGAGCTTGGCGTAATCATGGTCATAGCTGTTTCCTGTGTGAAATTGTTATCCG
CTCACAATTCCACACAACATACGAGCCGGAAGCATAAAGTGTAAAGCCTGGGGTGCCTAATGAGTGAGCT
AACTCACATTAATTGCGTTGCGCTCACTGCCCGCTTTCCAGTCGGGAAACCTGTCGTGCCAGCTGCATTA
ATGAATCGGCCAACGCGCGGGGAGAGGCGGTTTGCGTATTGGGCGCTCTTCCGCTTCCTCGCTCACTGAC
TCGCTGCGCTCGGTCGTTCGGCTGCGGCGAGCGGTATCAGCTCACTCAAAGGCGGTAATACGGTTATCCA
CAGAATCAGGGGATAACGCAGGAAAGAACATGTGAGCAAAAGGCCAGCAAAAGGCCAGGAACCGTAAAAA
GGCCGCGTTGCTGGCGTTTTTCCATAGGCTCCGCCCCCCTGACGAGCATCACAAAAATCGACGCTCAAGT
CAGAGGTGGCGAAACCCGACAGGACTATAAAGATACCAGGCGTTTCCCCCTGGAAGCTCCCTCGTGCGCT
CTCCTGTTCCGACCCTGCCGCTTACCGGATACCTGTCCGCCTTTCTCCCTTCGGGAAGCGTGGCGCTTTC
TCATAGCTCACGCTGTAGGTATCTCAGTTCGGTGTAGGTCGTTCGCTCCAAGCTGGGCTGTGTGCACGAA
CCCCCCGTTCAGCCCGACCGCTGCGCCTTATCCGGTAACTATCGTCTTGAGTCCAACCCGGTAAGACACG
ACTTATCGCCACTGGCAGCAGCCACTGGTAACAGGATTAGCAGAGCGAGGTATGTAGGCGGTGCTACAGA
GTTCTTGAAGTGGTGGCCTAACTACGGCTACACTAGAAGAACAGTATTTGGTATCTGCGCTCTGCTGAAG
CCAGTTACCTTCGGAAAAAGAGTTGGTAGCTCTTGATCCGGCAAACAAACCACCGCTGGTAGCGGTTTTT
TTGTTTGCAAGCAGCAGATTACGCGCAGAAAAAAAGGATCTCAAGAAGATCCTTTGATCTTTTCTACGGG
GTCTGACGCTCAGTGGAACGAAAACTCACGTTAAGGGATTTTGGTCATGAGATTATCAAAAAGGATCTTC
ACCTAGATCCTTTTAAATTAAAAATGAAGTTTTAAATCAATCTAAAGTATATATGAGTAAACTTGGTCTG
ACAGTTACCAATGCTTAATCAGTGAGGCACCTATCTCAGCGATCTGTCTATTTCGTTCATCCATAGTTGC
CTGACTCCCCGTCGTGTAGATAACTACGATACGGGAGGGCTTACCATCTGGCCCCAGTGCTGCAATGATA
CCGCGAGACCCACGCTCACCGGCTCCAGATTTATCAGCAATAAACCAGCCAGCCGGAAGGGCCGAGCGCA
GAAGTGGTCCTGCAACTTTATCCGCCTCCATCCAGTCTATTAATTGTTGCCGGGAAGCTAGAGTAAGTAG
TTCGCCAGTTAATAGTTTGCGCAACGTTGTTGCCATTGCTACAGGCATCGTGGTGTCACGCTCGTCGTTT
GGTATGGCTTCATTCAGCTCCGGTTCCCAACGATCAAGGCGAGTTACATGATCCCCCATGTTGTGCAAAA
AAGCGGTTAGCTCCTTCGGTCCTCCGATCGTTGTCAGAAGTAAGTTGGCCGCAGTGTTATCACTCATGGT
TATGGCAGCACTGCATAATTCTCTTACTGTCATGCCATCCGTAAGATGCTTTTCTGTGACTGGTGAGTAC
TCAACCAAGTCATTCTGAGAATAGTGTATGCGGCGACCGAGTTGCTCTTGCCCGGCGTCAATACGGGATA
ATACCGCGCCACATAGCAGAACTTTAAAAGTGCTCATCATTGGAAAACGTTCTTCGGGGCGAAAACTCTC
AAGGATCTTACCGCTGTTGAGATCCAGTTCGATGTAACCCACTCGTGCACCCAACTGATCTTCAGCATCT
TTTACTTTCACCAGCGTTTCTGGGTGAGCAAAAACAGGAAGGCAAAATGCCGCAAAAAAGGGAATAAGGG
CGACACGGAAATGTTGAATACTCATACTCTTCCTTTTTCAATATTATTGAAGCATTTATCAGGGTTATTG
TCTCATGAGCGGATACATATTTGAATGTATTTAGAAAAATAAACAAATAGGGGTTCCGCGCACATTTCCC
CGAAAAGTGCCACCTGACGTC
Features (pLannotate 1.2.2; 23 found; start..end, strand, type, name):
     28..80      -  misc_feature   bom (fragment): basis of mobility region from pBR322
    235..614     +  enhancer       CMV enhancer: human cytomegalovirus immediate early enhancer
    615..818     +  promoter       CMV promoter: human cytomegalovirus (CMV) immediate early promoter
    814..847     +  LTR            5' LTR (truncated) (fragment): truncated 5' long terminal repeat (LTR) from HIV-1
    863..881     +  promoter       T7 promoter: promoter for bacteriophage T7 RNA polymerase
    902..1618    +  CDS            CyPet: CyPet is a basic (constitutively fluorescent) cyan fluorescent protein published in 2005, derived from Aequorea victoria. It has moderate acid sensitivity.
   1628..2104    +  CDS            RAD53 (fragment): RAD53_YEAST - Also known as MEC2, SAD1, SPK1. Experimental evidence at protein level: Swiss-Prot protein existence level 1. Controls S-phase checkpoint as well as G1 and G2 DNA damage checkpoints. Phosphorylates proteins on serine, threonine, and tyrosine. Prevents entry into anaphase and mitotic exit after DNA damage via regulation of the Polo kinase CDC5. Seems to be involved in the phosphorylation of RPH1. From Saccharomyces cerevisiae (strain ATCC 204508 / S288c) (Baker's yeast).
   2171..2884    +  CDS            YPet: YPet is a basic (constitutively fluorescent) yellow fluorescent protein published in 2005, derived from Aequorea victoria. It has moderate acid sensitivity.
   2903..2921    -  promoter       SP6 promoter: promoter for bacteriophage SP6 RNA polymerase
   2947..3171    +  polyA_signal   bGH poly(A) signal: bovine growth hormone polyadenylation signal
   3175..3196    +  promoter       SV40 promoter (fragment): SV40 enhancer and early promoter
   3217..3645    +  rep_origin     f1 ori (sequence partly withheld): f1 bacteriophage origin of replication; arrow indicates direction of (+) strand synthesis
   3659..3988    +  promoter       SV40 promoter: SV40 enhancer and early promoter
   4055..4846    +  CDS            neo: KKA2_KLEPN - Also known as kan, nptII. Experimental evidence at protein level: Swiss-Prot protein existence level 1. Resistance to kanamycin, neomycin, paromomycin, ribostamycin, butirosin and gentamicin B. From Klebsiella pneumoniae.
   4870..5028    +  CDS            ble (fragment): BLE_KLEPN - Experimental evidence at protein level: Swiss-Prot protein existence level 1. Binding protein with a strong affinity to the bleomycin family of antibiotics. Binds to CL990; an antimitotic-antibiotic compound. From Klebsiella pneumoniae.
   5023..5144    +  polyA_signal   SV40 poly(A) signal: SV40 polyadenylation signal
   5217..5233    -  protein_bind   lac operator: The lac repressor binds to the lac operator to inhibit transcription in E. coli. This inhibition can be relieved by adding lactose or isopropyl-β-D-thiogalactopyranoside (IPTG). lac repressor encoded by lacI
   5241..5271    -  promoter       lac promoter: promoter for the E. coli lac operon
   5286..5307    -  protein_bind   CAP binding site: CAP binding activates transcription in the presence of cAMP. E. coli catabolite activator protein
   5320..5412    -  CDS            lacI (fragment): lac repressor; lacI; The lac repressor binds to the lac operator to inhibit transcription in E. coli. This inhibition can be relieved by adding lactose or isopropyl-β-D-thiogalactopyranoside (IPTG).
   5595..6180    -  rep_origin     ori: high-copy-number ColE1/pMB1/pBR322/pUC origin of replication
   6351..7211    -  CDS            AmpR: β-lactamase; bla; confers resistance to ampicillin, carbenicillin, and related antibiotics
   7212..7316    -  promoter       AmpR promoter: bla
