[The description below was written by a language model from this plasmid's Addgene catalogue record and pLannotate feature annotations shown in this document.]
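Description:
The untargeted Plk1 FRET sensor Myt1 substrate (also called pML065) is a 7,347 bp mammalian expression plasmid built on the pcDNA3.1 backbone. It is propagated in E. coli from a high-copy ColE1/pUC-type origin under ampicillin selection (AmpR with its bla promoter). It also carries an f1 origin for single-stranded DNA production. For selection in mammalian cells, an SV40 early promoter drives a neomycin/kanamycin phosphotransferase gene followed by an SV40 polyadenylation signal. The small bom, lacI, ble and HIV-1 LTR fragments called by the annotation software appear to be backbone remnants or short incidental matches rather than functional parts.

The payload is a single open reading frame encoding a genetically encoded kinase biosensor. CyPet (cyan donor) and YPet (yellow acceptor) flank a central segment that the annotation matches to a fragment of yeast Rad53, which probably corresponds to a phosphopeptide-binding FHA domain. The short unannotated stretch between that fragment and YPet presumably holds the Myt1-derived Plk1 substrate peptide named in the title, although the feature table does not label it. In sensors of this design, phosphorylation of the substrate promotes its intramolecular binding to the phospho-binding domain, which changes the FRET efficiency between the two fluorophores.

The catalogue lists T7 as the promoter. The feature table shows that the CMV enhancer/promoter lies upstream of the T7 site and would drive expression in mammalian cells, with the bGH poly(A) signal terminating the transcript. "Untargeted" indicates that no localisation sequence is fused to the sensor, and none is annotated. The construct is suited to live-cell imaging of Plk1 activity, in keeping with the associated work on mitotic phosphorylation gradients.
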