Addgene plasmid #45217: untargeted Plk1 FRET sensor Myt1 substrate
Depositing lab: Michael Lampson. Publication: Midzone activation of aurora B in anaphase produces an intracellular phosphorylation gradient. Fuller BG, Lampson MA, Foley EA, Rosasco-Nitcher S, Le KV, Tobelmann P, Brautigan DL, Stukenberg PT, Kapoor TM. Nature. 2008 Jun 19;453(7198):1132-6. doi: 10.1038/nature06923. Epub 2008 May 7. PubMed 18463638.
Backbone
  Vector backbone: pcDNA3.1
  Backbone manufacturer: Invitrogen
  Total vector size (bp): 7347
  Vector type: Mammalian Expression
Growth in bacteria
  Bacterial resistance: Ampicillin, 100 μg/mL
  Growth temperature: 37°C
  Growth strain: DH5alpha
  Copy number: High Copy
Gene/Insert
  Gene/Insert name: untargeted Plk1 FRET sensor Myt1 substrate (alt name: pML065)
  Species: H. sapiens (human)
  Promoter: t7
  Cloning method: Restriction Enzyme; 5′ cloning site n/a (not destroyed); 3′ cloning site n/a (not destroyed)
  Sequencing primers: 5′ n/a; 3′ n/a
Terms and licenses: Academic/Nonprofit Terms; Industry Terms: Not Available to Industry
How to cite: untargeted Plk1 FRET sensor Myt1 substrate was a gift from Michael Lampson (Addgene plasmid # 45217 ; http://n2t.net/addgene:45217 ; RRID:Addgene_45217)
