>Addgene plasmid #45217 | untargeted Plk1 FRET sensor Myt1 substrate | addgene partial sequence | sequence record 94334 | T7 5'-TAATACGACTCACTATAGGG-3'
CAAGGGCGAGGAGCTGTTCGGCGGGATCGTGCCCATCCTGGTCGAGCTGGAGGGCGACGTAAACGGCCAC
AGGTTCAGCGTGTCCGGCGAGGGCGAGGGCGATGCCACCTACGGCAAGCTGACCCTGAAGTTCATCTGCA
CCACCGGCAAGCTGCCCGTGCCCTGGCCCACCCTCGTGACCACCCTGACCTGGGGCGTGCAGTGCTTCAG
CCGCTACCCCGACCACATGAAGCAGCACGACTTCTTCAAGTCCGTCATGCCCGAAGGCTACGTCCAGGAG
CGTACCATCTTCTTCAAGGACGACGGCAACTACAAGACCCGCGCCGAGGTGAAGTTCGAGGGCGACACCC
TGGTGAACCGCATCGAGCTGAAGGGCATCGACTTCAAGGAGGACGGCAACATCCTGGGGCACAAGCTGGA
GTACAACTACATCAGCCACAACGTCTATATCACCGCCGACAAGCAGAAGAACGGCATCAAGGCCCACTTC
AAGGCCCGCCACAACATCACGGACGGCAGCGTGCAGCTCGCCGACCACTACCAGCAGAACACCCCCATCG
GCGACGGCCCCGTGATCCTGCCCGACAACCACTACCTGAGCACCCAGTCCAAGCTGAGCAAAGACCCCAA
CGAGAAGCGCGATCACATGGTCCTGCTGGAGTTCGTGACCGCCGCCGGGATCACTCACGGCATGGACGAG
CTGTACAAGGCTGGTACCAAGGGTAATGGTAGGTTTTTAACTTTAAAACCATTGCCTGACAGCATTATTC
AAGAAAGCCTGGAGATTCAGCAAGGTGTGAATCCATTTTTCATTGGTAGATCCGAGGATTGCAATTGTAA
AATTGAAGACAGTAGGTTGTCTCGAGTTCATTGCTTCATTTTCAAAAAGAGGCATGCTGTAGGCAAAAGC
ATGTATGAATCTCCGGCACAAGGTTTAGATGATATTTGGTATTGCCACACCGGAACTAACGTGAGCTATT
TAAATAATAACCGCATGATACAGG
