>Addgene plasmid #45217 | untargeted Plk1 FRET sensor Myt1 substrate | addgene partial sequence | sequence record 94339 | SP6 5'-ATTTAGGTGACACTATAG-3'
GCTCGTTCATGCCTTCAGTGATCCCGGCGGCGGTCAGGAACTCCAGCAGGACCATGTGATCGCGCTTCTC
GTTGGGGTCTTTGAACAGGGCGGACTGGTAGCTCAGGTAGTGGTTGTCGGGCAGCAGCACGGGGCCGTCG
CCGATGGGGGTGTTCTGCTGGTAGTGGTCGGCGAGCTGCACGCCGCCGTCCTCGATGTTGTGGCGGATCT
TGAAGTTGGCCTTGATGCCGTTCTTCTGCTTGTCGGCGGTGATATAGACGTTGTGGCTGTTGTAGTTGTA
CTCCAGCTTGTGCCCCAGGATGTTGCCGTCCTCCTTGAAGTCGATGCCCTTCAGCTCGATGCGGTTCACC
AGGGTGTCGCCCTCGAACTTCACCTCGGCGCGGGTCTTGTAGTTGCCGTCGTCCTTGAAGAAGATGGTGC
GCTCCTGGACGTAGCCTTCGGGCATGGCGGACTTGAAGAAGTCGTGCTGCTTCATGTGGTCGGGGTAGCG
GGCGAAGCACTGCAGGCCGTAGCCCAGGGTGGTCACGAGGGTGGGCCAGGGCACGGGCAGCTTGCCGGTG
GTGCAGAGCAGCTTCAGGGTCAGCTTGCCGTAGGTGGCATCGCCCTCGCCCTCGCCGGACACGCTGAACT
TGTGGCCGTTTACGTCGCCGTCCAGCTCGACCAGGATGGGCACCACCCCGGTGAACAGCTCCTCGCCCTT
GCTCACTCCTCCGGAGCCGCCGTCCCAGTTGATGGACAGGGTGGAGTCTAGAAGCAGGCCGCCGGATCCT
CCTAACTTTTTCACCAAATCTTTTTCTTCGGCTGTTTGCTTAAGTACTACTCTTTGTTCTTGTAACATAC
CTAATCCCTCGTTAAACAGACCTGTAGTATCGTTAATTTCCACTTTAAAGCCAATGACAAATTTATTGTT
TTT
