>Addgene plasmid #45217 | untargeted Plk1 FRET sensor Myt1 substrate | addgene partial sequence | sequence record 95426 | AubBsubst-F 5'-ATTGCCACACCGGAACTAAC-3'
TTCCTTTTACAAGACGGAGATGAAATCAAGATCATTTGGGATAAAAACAATAAATTTGTCATTGGCTTTA
AAGTGGAAATTAACGATACTACAGGTCTGTTTAACGAGGGATTAGGTATGTTACAAGAACAAAGAGTAGT
ACTTAAGCAAACAGCCGAAGAAAAAGATTTGGTGAAAAAGTTAGGAGGATCCGGCGGCCTGCTTCTAGAC
TCCACCCTGTCCATCAACTGGGACGGCGGCTCCGGAGGAGTGAGCAAGGGCGAGGAGCTGTTCACCGGGG
TGGTGCCCATCCTGGTCGAGCTGGACGGCGACGTAAACGGCCACAAGTTCAGCGTGTCCGGCGAGGGCGA
GGGCGATGCCACCTACGGCAAGCTGACCCTGAAGCTGCTCTGCACCACCGGCAAGCTGCCCGTGCCCTGG
CCCACCCTCGTGACCACCCTGGGCTACGGCCTGCAGTGCTTCGCCCGCTACCCCGACCACATGAAGCAGC
ACGACTTCTTCAAGTCCGCCATGCCCGAAGGCTACGTCCAGGAGCGCACCATCTTCTTCAAGGACGACGG
CAACTACAAGACCCGCGCCGAGGTGAAGTTCGAGGGCGACACCCTGGTGAACCGCATCGAGCTGAAGGGC
ATCGACTTCAAGGAGGACGGCAACATCCTGGGGCACAAGCTGGAGTACAACTACAACAGCCACAACGTCT
ATATCACCGCCGACAAGCAGAAGAACGGCATCAAGGCCAACTTCAAGATCCGCCACAACATCGAGGACGG
CGGCGTGCAGCTCGCCGACCACTACCAGCAG
